Addgene plasmid #205224: pHC_O2
Purpose: part of Bactoneuron DF2, expresses mvenus
Depositing lab: Sangram Bagh. Depositing organization: Saha Institute of Nuclear Physics. Publication: A Logically Reversible Double Feynman Gate with Molecular Engineered Bacteria Arranged in an Artificial Neural Network-Type Architecture. Srivastava R, Bagh S. ACS Synth Biol. 2023 Jan 20;12(1):51-60. doi: 10.1021/acssynbio.2c00520. Epub 2022 Nov 16. PubMed 36384003.
Backbone
  Vector backbone: pZ
  Backbone size w/o insert (bp): 2000
  Total vector size (bp): 2700
  Vector type: Bacterial Expression
Growth in bacteria
  Bacterial resistance: Chloramphenicol, 25 μg/mL
  Growth temperature: 37°C
  Growth strain: DH5alpha
  Copy number: High Copy
Gene/Insert
  Gene/Insert name: mVenus
  Insert size (bp): 720
Terms and licenses: Academic/Nonprofit Terms; Industry Terms: Not Available to Industry
How to cite: pHC_O2 was a gift from Sangram Bagh (Addgene plasmid # 205224 ; http://n2t.net/addgene:205224 ; RRID:Addgene_205224)
