[The description below was written by a language model from this plasmid's Addgene catalogue record and pLannotate feature annotations shown in this document.]
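Description:
pHC_O2 is a small bacterial expression plasmid of about 2.7 kb, built on a pZ-type modular backbone and propagated in E. coli. Selection is by chloramphenicol: a chloramphenicol acetyltransferase gene sits on the reverse strand, driven by its native cat promoter and closed off by the phage lambda t0 terminator. The feature annotation identifies the replication origin as p15A, spanning the numbering origin of the circular sequence, along with a short fragment matching the RSF 1030 origin that is probably only a homology hit to related origin sequence. p15A is generally regarded as a medium-copy origin compatible with ColE1-type plasmids, whereas the catalogue entry lists the plasmid as high copy. The record does not resolve this difference.

The payload is a 720 bp yellow fluorescent protein coding sequence, catalogued as mVenus and annotated as Venus, on the forward strand and followed directly by the E. coli rrnB T1 transcription terminator. No promoter, operator or ribosome binding site was annotated upstream of the reporter. Roughly 250 bp of unannotated sequence lies between the cat promoter and the start of the fluorescent protein gene, and this presumably holds the regulatory region, but its identity and any inducer responsiveness are not stated in the record.

The plasmid is described as a component of "Bactoneuron DF2", one of the engineered bacterial units in a synthetic biology system that arranges cell populations in an artificial neural network-type architecture to implement a logically reversible double Feynman gate. In that system, mVenus fluorescence serves as a measurable output signal.
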