Features (pLannotate 1.2.2; 7 found; start..end, strand, type, name):
    226..320     -  terminator     lambda t0 terminator: transcription terminator from phage lambda
    341..1000    -  CDS            CmR: chloramphenicol acetyltransferase; cat; confers resistance to chloramphenicol
   1001..1103    -  promoter       cat promoter: promoter of the E. coli cat gene encoding chloramphenicol acetyltransferase
   1354..2073    +  CDS            Venus: yellow fluorescent protein (YFP) with fast and efficient maturation (Nagai et al., 2002) mammalian codon-optimized
   2085..2171    +  terminator     rrnB T1 terminator: Escherichia coli rrnB; transcription terminator T1 from the E. coli rrnB gene
   2197..2252    -  rep_origin     RSF ori (fragment): Plasmids containing the RSF 1030 origin of replication can be propagated in E. coli cells that contain additional plasmids with compatible origins.
   2340..112     -  rep_origin     p15A ori (across the origin): Plasmids containing the medium-copy-number p15A origin of replication can be propagated in E. coli cells that contain a second plasmid with the ColE1 origin.
>Addgene plasmid #205224 | pHC_O2 | addgene full sequence | sequence record 420219 | Addgene NGS Result
GTTACCTCGGTTCAAAGAGTTGGTAGCTCAGAGAACCTTCGAAAAACCGCCCTGCAAGGCGGTTTTTTCG
TTTTCAGAGCAAGAGATTACGCGCAGACCAAAACGATCTCAAGAAGATCATCTTATTAATCAGATAAAAT
ATTTCTAGATTTCAGTGCAATTTATCTCTTCAAATGTAGCACCTGAAGTCAGCCCCATACGATATAAGTT
GTTACTAGTGCTTGGATTCTCACCAATAAAAAACGCCCGGCGGCAACCGAGCGTTCTGAACAAATCCAGA
TGGAGTTCTGAGGTCATTACTGGATCTATCAACAGGAGTCCAAGCGAGCTCGATATCAAATTACGCCCCG
CCCTGCCACTCATCGCAGTACTGTTGTAATTCATTAAGCATTCTGCCGACATGGAAGCCATCACAAACGG
CATGATGAACCTGAATCGCCAGCGGCATCAGCACCTTGTCGCCTTGCGTATAATATTTGCCCATGGTGAA
AACGGGGGCGAAGAAGTTGTCCATATTGGCCACGTTTAAATCAAAACTGGTGAAACTCACCCAGGGATTG
GCTGAGACGAAAAACATATTCTCAATAAACCCTTTAGGGAAATAGGCCAGGTTTTCACCGTAACACGCCA
CATCTTGCGAATATATGTGTAGAAACTGCCGGAAATCGTCGTGGTATTCACTCCAGAGCGATGAAAACGT
TTCAGTTTGCTCATGGAAAACGGTGTAACAAGGGTGAACACTATCCCATATCACCAGCTCACCGTCTTTC
ATTGCCATACGGAATTCCGGATGAGCATTCATCAGGCGGGCAAGAATGTGAATAAAGGCCGGATAAAACT
TGTGCTTATTTTTCTTTACGGTCTTTAAAAAGGCCGTAATATCCAGCTGAACGGTCTGGTTATAGGTACA
TTGAGCAACTGACTGAAATGCCTCAAAATGTTCTTTACGATGCCATTGGGATATATCAACGGTGGTATAT
CCAGTGATTTTTTTCTCCATTTTAGCTTCCTTAGCTCCTGAAAATCTCGATAACTCAAAAAATACGCCCG
GTAGTGATCTTATTTCATTATGGTGAAAGTTGGAACCTCTTACGTGCCGATCAACGTCTCATTTTCGCCA
GATATCGACGTCTAAGAAACCATTATTATCATGACATTAACCTATAAAAATAGGCGTATCACGAGGCCCT
TTCGTCTTCACCTCGAGACCTGTAGGATCGTACAGGTTTACGTACCTCTGGCGGTGATATATAGTCGAAT
AAATACCTCTGGCGGTGATAGATGATTACCTCTGGCGGTGATAGATGATTACCTCTGGCGGTGATAGAAT
TCATTAAAGAGGAGAAAGGTACCATGGTGAGCAAGGGCGAGGAGCTGTTCACCGGGGTGGTGCCCATCCT
GGTCGAGCTGGACGGCGACGTAAACGGCCACAAGTTCAGCGTGTCCGGCGAGGGCGAGGGCGATGCCACC
TACGGCAAGCTGACCCTGAAGCTGATCTGCACCACCGGCAAGCTGCCCGTGCCCTGGCCCACCCTCGTGA
CCACCCTGGGCTACGGCCTGCAGTGCTTCGCCCGCTACCCCGACCACATGAAGCAGCACGACTTCTTCAA
GTCCGCCATGCCCGAAGGCTACGTCCAGGAGCGCACCATCTTCTTCAAGGACGACGGCAACTACAAGACC
CGCGCCGAGGTGAAGTTCGAGGGCGACACCCTGGTGAACCGCATCGAGCTGAAGGGCATCGACTTCAAGG
AGGACGGCAACATCCTGGGGCACAAGCTGGAGTACAACTACAACAGCCACAACGTCTATATCACCGCCGA
CAAGCAGAAGAACGGCATCAAGGCCAACTTCAAGATCCGCCACAACATCGAGGACGGCGGCGTGCAGCTC
GCCGACCACTACCAGCAGAACACCCCCATCGGCGACGGCCCCGTGCTGCTGCCCGACAACCACTACCTGA
GCTACCAGTCCGCCCTGAGCAAAGACCCCAACGAGAAGCGCGATCACATGGTCCTGCTGGAACGCGTGAC
CGCCGCCGGGATCACTCTCGGCATGGACGAGCTGTACAAGTAATCTAGAGGCATCAAATAAAACGAAAGG
CTCAGTCGAAAGACTGGGCCTTTCGTTTTATCTGTTGTTTGTCGGTGAACGCTCTCCTGAGTAGGACAAA
TCCGCCGCCCTAGACCTAGGGATATATTCCGCTTCCTCGCTCACTGACTCGCTACGCTCGGTCGTTCGAC
TGCGGCGAGCGGAAATGGCTTACGAACGGGGCGGAGATTTCCTGGAAGATGCCAGGAAGATACTTAACAG
GGAAGTGAGAGGGCCGCGGCAAAGCCGTTTTTCCATAGGCTCCGCCCCCCTGACAAGCATCACGAAATCT
GACGCTCAAATCAGTGGTGGCGAAACCCGACAGGACTATAAAGATACCAGGCGTTTCCCCCTGGCGGCTC
CCTCGTGCGCTCTCCTGTTCCTGCCTTTCGGTTTACCGGTGTCATTCCGCTGTTATGGCCGCGTTTGTCT
CATTCCACGCCTGACACTCAGTTCCGGGTAGGCAGTTCGCTCCAAGCTGGACTGTATGCACGAACCCCCC
GTTCAGTCCGACCGCTGCGCCTTATCCGGTAACTATCGTCTTGAGTCCAACCCGGAAAGACATGCAAAAG
CACCACTGGCAGCAGCCACTGGTAATTGATTTAGAGGAGTTAGTCTTGAAGTCATGCGCCGGTTAAGGCT
AAACTGAAAGGACAAGTTTTGGTGACTGCGCTCCTCCAAGCCA
